Addgene plasmid #143409: TFORF0512
Purpose: Lentiviral vector for overexpressing transcription factor ORFs with unique 24-bp barcodes. Barcodes facilitate identification of transcription factors in pooled screens.
Depositing lab: Feng Zhang. Depositing organization: Broad Institute. Publication: A transcription factor atlas of directed differentiation. Joung J, Ma S, Tay T, Geiger-Schuller KR, Kirchgatterer PC, Verdine VK, Guo B, Arias-Garcia MA, Allen WE, Singh A, Kuksenko O, Abudayyeh OO, Gootenberg JS, Fu Z, Macrae RK, Buenrostro JD, Regev A, Zhang F. Cell. 2023 Jan 5;186(1):209-229.e26. doi: 10.1016/j.cell.2022.11.026. PubMed 36608654.
Backbone
  Vector backbone: pLX_TRC317
  Backbone manufacturer: Broad Institute Genetic Perturbation Platform
  Backbone size w/o insert (bp): 8264
  Vector type: Mammalian Expression, Lentiviral
  Selectable markers: Puromycin
Growth in bacteria
  Bacterial resistance: Ampicillin, 100 μg/mL
  Growth temperature: 30°C
  Growth strain: NEB Stable
  Copy number: High Copy
Gene/Insert
  Gene/Insert name: TSHZ1
  Species: H. sapiens (human)
  Insert size (bp): 3335
  Entrez Gene: TSHZ1 (a.k.a. CAA, NY-CO-33, SDCCAG33, TSH1)
  Promoter: EF1a
  Cloning method: Unknown
  Sequencing primers: 5′ GGGTGGAGACTGAAGTTAGGCCAG; 3′ CACATAGCGTAAAAGGAGCAACATAG
Terms and licenses: Academic/Nonprofit Terms; Industry Terms: Not Available to Industry
Depositor comments: NM_001308210,ENST00000580243 . The transcription factor ORF portion of this plasmid was synthesized by Genewiz. Please test multiple small colonies in case of plasmid recombination. To make this collection available in a timely manner, a portion of this collection was not fully sequenced by Addgene. If an Addgene verified full plasmid sequence is not available, please contact us prior to placing an order to request the full sequence.
How to cite: TFORF0512 was a gift from Feng Zhang (Addgene plasmid # 143409 ; http://n2t.net/addgene:143409 ; RRID:Addgene_143409)
