[The description below was written by a language model from this plasmid's Addgene catalogue record and pLannotate feature annotations shown in this document.]
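Description:
TFORF0512 is a lentiviral mammalian expression plasmid built on the pLX_TRC317 backbone and carrying the human transcription factor TSHZ1 (teashirt zinc finger homeobox 1, a probable transcriptional regulator or repressor involved in development). It belongs to a barcoded transcription factor ORF collection in which each ORF is paired with a unique 24-bp barcode, so the overexpressed factor can be identified by sequencing in pooled screens. The barcode is not annotated in the feature table. A short U6 promoter-like fragment sits between the ORF and the WPRE, but the record does not state what this region is for. In bacteria the roughly 11.6 kb plasmid is maintained by a high-copy ColE1/pUC-type origin with ampicillin resistance, and an f1 origin and lac/T7/T3 remnants of the cloning backbone are also present. The depositor warns that recombination can occur, as is common for LTR-containing plasmids.

The viral portion follows a third-generation, self-inactivating design. An RSV promoter replaces the 5′ U3 region to drive genomic RNA from a truncated HIV-1 5′ LTR. It is followed by the Ψ packaging signal with a gag fragment, the Rev response element for nuclear export of the unspliced transcript, a cPPT/CTS element, and a ΔU3 3′ LTR that inactivates LTR promoter activity after integration. Two expression units lie between the LTRs. An SV40 early promoter drives puromycin N-acetyltransferase for selection of transduced cells, and the strong constitutive EF-1α promoter drives the synthesized TSHZ1 ORF. A WPRE downstream of the ORF enhances transcript stability and expression, and an SV40 polyadenylation signal lies beyond the 3′ LTR. The construct is intended for producing lentivirus for stable TSHZ1 overexpression, for example in directed-differentiation screens.
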