Features (pLannotate 1.2.2; 31 found; start..end, strand, type, name):
      5..231     +  promoter       RSV promoter: Rous sarcoma virus enhancer/promoter
    232..412     +  LTR            5' LTR (truncated): truncated 5' long terminal repeat (LTR) from HIV-1
    459..584     +  misc_feature   HIV-1 Ψ: packaging signal of human immunodeficiency virus type 1
    568..931     +  CDS            HIV-1 gag (fragment): gag protein from human immunodeficiency virus 1; gag
   1077..1310    +  misc_feature   RRE: The Rev response element (RRE) of HIV-1 allows for Rev-dependent mRNA export from the nucleus to the cytoplasm.
   1687..1713    +  CDS            Rev (fragment): human immunodeficiency virus 1 (HIV-1) Rev protein; rev; enhances nuclear export of unspliced and incompletely spliced viral mRNAs
   1720..1743    +  promoter       SV40 promoter (fragment): SV40 early promoter
   1744..1815    +  promoter       SV40 promoter (fragment): SV40 enhancer and early promoter
   1839..1974    +  rep_origin     SV40 ori: SV40 origin of replication
   2020..2616    +  CDS            PuroR (fragment): puromycin N-acetyltransferase; pac from Streptomyces; confers resistance to puromycin
   2665..2782    +  misc_feature   cPPT/CTS: central polypurine tract and central termination sequence of HIV-1
   2847..2913    +  CDS            small t antigen (fragment): SV40 (simian virus 40) small t antigen
   2920..4098    +  promoter       EF-1α promoter: strong constitutive promoter for human elongation factor EF-1α
   4115..7345    +  CDS            TSHZ1: TSH1_HUMAN - Also known as SDCCAG33, TSH1. Experimental evidence at protein level: Swiss-Prot protein existence level 1. Probable transcriptional regulator involved in developmental processes. May act as a transcriptional repressor (Potential). From Homo sapiens (Human).
   7361..7414    +  promoter       U6 promoter (fragment): RNA polymerase III promoter for human U6 snRNA
   7456..8044    +  misc_feature   WPRE: woodchuck hepatitis virus posttranscriptional regulatory element
   8095..8114    +  misc_feature   cPPT/CTS (fragment): central polypurine tract and central termination sequence of HIV-1
   8116..8349    +  LTR            3' LTR (ΔU3): self-inactivating 3' long terminal repeat (LTR) from HIV-1
   8427..8548    +  polyA_signal   SV40 poly(A) signal: SV40 polyadenylation signal
   8588..8723    +  rep_origin     SV40 ori: SV40 origin of replication
   8744..8762    -  promoter       T7 promoter: promoter for bacteriophage T7 RNA polymerase
   8770..8925    +  CDS            lacZα (fragment): LacZα fragment of β-galactosidase; lacZ fragment
   8930..9358    +  rep_origin     f1 ori (sequence partly withheld): f1 bacteriophage origin of replication; arrow indicates direction of (+) strand synthesis
   9411..9515    +  promoter       AmpR promoter: bla
   9516..10376   +  CDS            AmpR: β-lactamase; bla; confers resistance to ampicillin, carbenicillin, and related antibiotics
  10547..11135   +  rep_origin     ori: high-copy-number ColE1/pMB1/pBR322/pUC origin of replication
  11318..11410   +  CDS            lacI (fragment): lac repressor; lacI; The lac repressor binds to the lac operator to inhibit transcription in E. coli. This inhibition can be relieved by adding lactose or isopropyl-β-D-thiogalactopyranoside (IPTG).
  11423..11444   +  protein_bind   CAP binding site: CAP binding activates transcription in the presence of cAMP. E. coli catabolite activator protein
  11459..11489   +  promoter       lac promoter: promoter for the E. coli lac operon
  11493..11515   +  protein_bind   lac operator (fragment): The lac repressor binds to the lac operator to inhibit transcription in E. coli. This inhibition can be relieved by adding lactose or isopropyl-β-D-thiogalactopyranoside (IPTG). lac repressor encoded by lacI
  11558..11576   +  promoter       T3 promoter: promoter for bacteriophage T3 RNA polymerase
>Addgene plasmid #143409 | TFORF0512 | addgene full sequence | sequence record 462939 | Addgene NGS Result
TTAATGTAGTCTTATGCAATACTCTTGTAGTCTTGCAACATGGTAACGATGAGTTAGCAACATGCCTTAC
AAGGAGAGAAAAAGCACCGTGCATGCCGATTGGTGGAAGTAAGGTGGTACGATCGTGCCTTATTAGGAAG
GCAACAGACGGGTCTGACATGGATTGGACGAACCACTGAATTGCCGCATTGCAGAGATATTGTATTTAAG
TGCCTAGCTCGATACATAAACGGGTCTCTCTGGTTAGACCAGATCTGAGCCTGGGAGCTCTCTGGCTAAC
TAGGGAACCCACTGCTTAAGCCTCAATAAAGCTTGCCTTGAGTGCTTCAAGTAGTGTGTGCCCGTCTGTT
GTGTGACTCTGGTAACTAGAGATCCCTCAGACCCTTTTAGTCAGTGTGGAAAATCTCTAGCAGTGGCGCC
CGAACAGGGACTTGAAAGCGAAAGGGAAACCAGAGGAGCTCTCTCGACGCAGGACTCGGCTTGCTGAAGC
GCGCACGGCAAGAGGCGAGGGGCGGCGACTGGTGAGTACGCCAAAAATTTTGACTAGCGGAGGCTAGAAG
GAGAGAGATGGGTGCGAGAGCGTCAGTATTAAGCGGGGGAGAATTAGATCGCGATGGGAAAAAATTCGGT
TAAGGCCAGGGGGAAAGAAAAAATATAAATTAAAACATATAGTATGGGCAAGCAGGGAGCTAGAACGATT
CGCAGTTAATCCTGGCCTGTTAGAAACATCAGAAGGCTGTAGACAAATACTGGGACAGCTACAACCATCC
CTTCAGACAGGATCAGAAGAACTTAGATCATTATATAATACAGTAGCAACCCTCTATTGTGTGCATCAAA
GGATAGAGATAAAAGACACCAAGGAAGCTTTAGACAAGATAGAGGAAGAGCAAAACAAAAGTAAGACCAC
CGCACAGCAAGCGGCCGCTGATCTTCAGACCTGGAGGAGGAGATATGAGGGACAATTGGAGAAGTGAATT
ATATAAATATAAAGTAGTAAAAATTGAACCATTAGGAGTAGCACCCACCAAGGCAAAGAGAAGAGTGGTG
CAGAGAGAAAAAAGAGCAGTGGGAATAGGAGCTTTGTTCCTTGGGTTCTTGGGAGCAGCAGGAAGCACTA
TGGGCGCAGCGTCAATGACGCTGACGGTACAGGCCAGACAATTATTGTCTGGTATAGTGCAGCAGCAGAA
CAATTTGCTGAGGGCTATTGAGGCGCAACAGCATCTGTTGCAACTCACAGTCTGGGGCATCAAGCAGCTC
CAGGCAAGAATCCTGGCTGTGGAAAGATACCTAAAGGATCAACAGCTCCTGGGGATTTGGGGTTGCTCTG
GAAAACTCATTTGCACCACTGCTGTGCCTTGGAATGCTAGTTGGAGTAATAAATCTCTGGAACAGATTTG
GAATCACACGACCTGGATGGAGTGGGACAGAGAAATTAACAATTACACAAGCTTAATACACTCCTTAATT
GAAGAATCGCAAAACCAGCAAGAAAAGAATGAACAAGAATTATTGGAATTAGATAAATGGGCAAGTTTGT
GGAATTGGTTTAACATAACAAATTGGCTGTGGTATATAAAATTATTCATAATGATAGTAGGAGGCTTGGT
AGGTTTAAGAATAGTTTTTGCTGTACTTTCTATAGTGAATAGAGTTAGGCAGGGATATTCACCATTATCG
TTTCAGACCCACCTCCCAACCCCGAGGGGACCCATGCATTGCATCTCAATTAGTCAGCAACCAGGTGTGG
AAAGTCCCCAGGCTCCCCAGCAGGCAGAAGTATGCAAAGCATGCGTCTCAATTAGTCAGCAACCATAGTC
CCGCCCCTAACTCCGCCCATCCCGCCCCTAACTCCGCCCAGTTCCGCCCATTCTCCGCCCCATGGCTGAC
TAATTTTTTTTATTTATGCAGAGGCCGAGGCCGCCTCGGCCTCTGAGCTATTCCAGAAGTAGTGAGGAGG
CTTTTTTGGAGGCCTAGGCTTTTGCAAAAAGCTTTCTAGAGGTACCACCGGAGCTTACCATGACCGAGTA
CAAGCCCACGGTGCGCCTCGCCACCCGCGACGACGTCCCCAGGGCCGTACGCACCCTCGCCGCCGCGTTC
GCCGACTACCCCGCCACGCGCCACACCGTCGATCCGGACCGCCACATCGAGCGGGTCACCGAGCTGCAAG
AACTCTTCCTCACGCGCGTCGGGCTCGACATCGGCAAGGTGTGGGTCGCGGACGACGGCGCCGCCGTGGC
GGTCTGGACCACGCCGGAGAGCGTCGAAGCGGGGGCGGTGTTCGCCGAGATCGGCCCGCGCATGGCCGAG
TTGAGCGGTTCCCGGCTGGCCGCGCAGCAACAGATGGAAGGCCTCCTGGCGCCGCACCGGCCCAAGGAGC
CCGCGTGGTTCCTGGCCACCGTCGGCGTCTCGCCCGACCACCAGGGCAAGGGTCTGGGCAGCGCCGTCGT
GCTCCCCGGAGTGGAGGCGGCCGAGCGCGCCGGGGTGCCCGCCTTCCTGGAGACCTCCGCGCCCCGCAAC
CTCCCCTTCTACGAGCGGCTCGGCTTCACCGTCACCGCCGACGTCGAGGTGCCCGAAGGACCGCGCACCT
GGTGCATGACCCGCAAGCCCGGTGCCAGTTAACGAATTCTAGATCTTGAGACAAATGGCAGTATTCATCC
ACAATTTTAAAAGAAAAGGGGGGATTGGGGGGTACAGTGCAGGGGAAAGAATAGTAGACATAATAGCAAC
AGACATACAAACTAAAGAATTACAAAAACAAATTACAAAAATTCAAAATTTTCGGGTTTATTACAGGGAC
AGCAGAGATCCACTTTGGCGCCGGCTCGAGGCCTGCAGGTGCAAAGATGGATAAAGTTTTAAACAGAGAG
GAATCTTTGCAGCTAATGGACCTTCTAGGTCTTGAAAGGAGTGGGAATTGGCTCCGGTGCCCGTCAGTGG
GCAGAGCGCACATCGCCCACAGTCCCCGAGAAGTTGGGGGGAGGGGTCGGCAATTGAACCGGTGCCTAGA
GAAGGTGGCGCGGGGTAAACTGGGAAAGTGATGTCGTGTACTGGCTCCGCCTTTTTCCCGAGGGTGGGGG
AGAACCGTATATAAGTGCAGTAGTCGCCGTGAACGTTCTTTTTCGCAACGGGTTTGCCGCCAGAACACAG
GTAAGTGCCGTGTGTGGTTCCCGCGGGCCTGGCCTCTTTACGGGTTATGGCCCTTGCGTGCCTTGAATTA
CTTCCACCTGGCTGCAGTACGTGATTCTTGATCCCGAGCTTCGGGTTGGAAGTGGGTGGGAGAGTTCGAG
GCCTTGCGCTTAAGGAGCCCCTTCGCCTCGTGCTTGAGTTGAGGCCTGGCCTGGGCGCTGGGGCCGCCGC
GTGCGAATCTGGTGGCACCTTCGCGCCTGTCTCGCTGCTTTCGATAAGTCTCTAGCCATTTAAAATTTTT
GATGACCTGCTGCGACGCTTTTTTTCTGGCAAGATAGTCTTGTAAATGCGGGCCAAGATCTGCACACTGG
TATTTCGGTTTTTGGGGCCGCGGGCGGCGACGGGGCCCGTGCGTCCCAGCGCACATGTTCGGCGAGGCGG
GGCCTGCGAGCGCGGCCACCGAGAATCGGACGGGGGTAGTCTCAAGCTGGCCGGCCTGCTCTGGTGCCTG
GCCTCGCGCCGCCGTGTATCGCCCCGCCCTGGGCGGCAAGGCTGGCCCGGTCGGCACCAGTTGCGTGAGC
GGAAAGATGGCCGCTTCCCGGCCCTGCTGCAGGGAGCTCAAAATGGAGGACGCGGCGCTCGGGAGAGCGG
GCGGGTGAGTCACCCACACAAAGGAAAAGGGCCTTTCCGTCCTCAGCCGTCGCTTCATGTGACTCCACGG
AGTACCGGGCGCCGTCCAGGCACCTCGATTAGTTCTCGAGCTTTTGGAGTACGTCGTCTTTAGGTTGGGG
GGAGGGGTTTTATGCGATGGAGTTTCCCCACACTGAGTGGGTGGAGACTGAAGTTAGGCCAGCTTGGCAC
TTGATGTAATTCTCCTTGGAATTTGCCCTTTTTGAGTTTGGATCTTGGTTCATTCTCAAGCCTCAGACAG
TGGTTCAAAGTTTTTTTCTTCCATTTCAGGTGTCGTGAGGCTAGCACCGCCACCATGCCGAGGAGGAAGC
AGCAGGCCCCCCGGCGCTCGGCAGCTTATGTTCCTGAGGAAGAATTGAAGGCAGCAGAAATAGATGAAGA
GCACGTGGAGGATGACGGGCTGTCTTTGGACATTCAGGAAAGTGAGTACATGTGCAATGAAGAGACGGAG
ATCAAAGAGGCGCAGAGCTACCAGAACTCCCCAGTCAGCTCTGCGACTAACCAGGACGCCGGCTACGGGT
CGCCCTTCAGTGAGAGCAGCGACCAGCTAGCCCATTTCAAAGGCTCTTCCTCTCGAGAAGAGAAGGAGGA
TCCGCAGTGTCCCGACAGCGTCTCGTACCCCCAGGACAGCCTGGCACAGATCAAAGCTGTGTATGCAAAC
TTGTTCTCCGAGTCCTGCTGGTCCAGCTTAGCTCTGGATTTAAAGAAGTCGGGTTCCACCACCAGCACCA
ACGATGCCAGCCAGAAGGAGAGCTCCGCCCCCACCCCCACACCCCCCACCTGCCCCGTCAGCACCACTGG
CCCCACCACGAGCACGCCCAGCACCAGCTGCAGCTCCAGCACCAGCCACAGCAGTACCACCAGTACCAGC
AGCAGCTCCGGGTACGACTGGCACCAGGCTGCACTGGCCAAGACGCTGCAGCAGACGTCCTCGTATGGGC
TGCTTCCTGAGCCCAGCCTGTTCAGCACCGTGCAGCTCTACCGCCAGAACAACAAGCTCTACGGCTCCGT
CTTCACGGGCGCCAGCAAGTTCCGGTGCAAAGACTGCAGTGCCGCGTACGACACGCTGGTGGAACTGACG
GTGCACATGAACGAGACAGGCCACTACCGTGACGACAACAGGGACAAGGACTCCGAGAAGACCAAGAGGT
GGTCCAAGCCCAGGAAGCGCTCCCTGATGGAGATGGAGGGGAAGGAGGATGCCCAGAAGGTGCTGAAGTG
CATGTACTGTGGACACTCCTTTGAGTCCTTGCAGGACCTCAGCGTCCACATGATCAAAACCAAGCATTAC
CAGAAAGTGCCTCTGAAGGAGCCAGTGCCAGCCATCACCAAACTGGTCCCCTCCACCAAAAAGCGGGCGC
TTCAGGACCTGGCGCCCCCCTGCTCCCCTGAGCCAGCAGGAATGGCCGCAGAGGTGGCCCTGAGTGAGTC
AGCCAAGGATCAGAAAGCAGCGAACCCGTACGTCACGCCCAATAACCGCTATGGCTACCAGAATGGCGCC
AGCTACACCTGGCAGTTTGAGGCCCGCAAGGCGCAGATCCTCAAGTGCATGGAGTGTGGCAGCTCCCACG
ACACGCTGCAGCAGCTCACCGCCCACATGATGGTCACCGGGCACTTCCTGAAAGTGACCACCTCGGCTTC
TAAGAAGGGCAAGCAGTTGGTGCTGGACCCTGTGGTGGAAGAGAAGATCCAGTCCATCCCACTACCGCCC
ACCACCCACACGCGGCTGCCGGCCTCCAGCATCAAAAAGCAGCCCGACTCTCCCGCGGGGTCCACGACTT
CTGAAGAAAAGAAAGAGCCAGAGAAGGAGAAGCCGCCTGTGGCTGGCGACGCGGAGAAGATCAAGGAGGA
GAGTGAGGACAGCTTGGAGAAATTTGAGCCCAGCACCCTGTACCCGTACCTGCGTGAGGAGGACCTGGAC
GACAGCCCCAAGGGAGGGCTGGACATTCTCAAGTCCCTGGAGAATACCGTCTCCACGGCCATTAGCAAAG
CTCAGAATGGTGCGCCCTCATGGGGTGGCTACCCCAGCATCCATGCAGCCTACCAGCTCCCGGGCACCGT
GAAGCCACTGCCGGCGGCCGTGCAGAGCGTGCAGGTGCAGCCGTCCTATGCTGGCGGCGTGAAGTCGCTG
TCTTCCGCCGAGCACAACGCCCTCCTGCACTCCCCAGGGAGCCTCACGCCCCCACCGCACAAGAGCAACG
TGTCTGCCATGGAGGAGCTGGTGGAGAAGGTCACGGGCAAGGTCAACATCAAGAAGGAGGAGAGACCCCC
TGAGAAGGAGAAGAGCTCCCTGGCCAAGGCTGCGTCCCCCATAGCAAAAGAGAATAAAGATTTCCCGAAA
ACGGAGGAAGTCAGCGGCAAACCACAGAAGAAGGGCCCTGAGGCCGAGACTGGGAAGGCCAAAAAGGAGG
GACCGCTGGACGTTCACACCCCAAATGGCACAGAGCCTCTCAAAGCAAAGGTCACCAACGGCTGTAACAA
CCTGGGGATCATCATGGACCACTCACCGGAGCCTTCCTTCATCAACCCGCTGAGCGCTTTGCAGTCCATC
ATGAACACCCACCTGGGCAAGGTGTCCAAGCCCGTGAGTCCCTCGCTGGACCCGCTGGCGATGCTGTACA
AGATCAGCAACAGCATGCTGGACAAGCCGGTGTACCCCGCCACCCCTGTGAAGCAGGCCGATGCCATCGA
CCGCTACTATTATGAAAACAGCGACCAGCCCATTGACTTAACCAAGTCCAAGAACAAGCCGCTGGTGTCC
AGCGTGGCTGATTCGGTGGCATCACCTCTGCGGGAGAGCGCACTCATGGACATCTCCGACATGGTGAAAA
ACCTCACAGGCCGCCTGACGCCCAAGTCCTCCACGCCCTCCACAGTTTCAGAGAAGTCCGATGCTGATGG
CAGCAGCTTTGAGGAGGCGTTGGACGAGCTGTCACCGGTCCACAAGAGGAAGGGCCGGCAGTCCAACTGG
AACCCGCAGCACCTTCTCATCCTGCAGGCCCAGTTCGCCTCGAGCTTGCGGGAGACCACAGAGGGCAAGT
ACATCATGTCGGACTTGGGCCCGCAGGAGAGGGTGCACATCTCGAAGTTTACTGGGCTCTCCATGACCAC
CATCAGCCACTGGCTGGCCAATGTGAAGTACCAGTTGAGGAGGACAGGGGGAACGAAATTCCTAAAGAAC
CTGGACACAGGGCATCCTGTTTTCTTTTGCAACGATTGTGCCTCTCAGTTCAGAACTGCTTCTACATACA
TAAGTCATTTGGAGACACACTTGGGCTTCAGCCTGAAGGATCTCTCCAAGCTGCCACTCAATCAGATTCA
AGAACAGCAGAATGTTTCGAAAGTCCTCACCAACAAAACTCTGGGCCCACTGGGGGCCACCGAGGAAGAC
TTGGGCTCCACATTCCAATGTAAGCTCTGCAACCGGACTTTTGCGAGCAAGCACGCAGTCAAACTGCACC
TTAGTAAGACCCACGGCAAGTCTCCCGAGGACCACCTGATCTATGTGACTGAGTTGGAGAAACAGTAGTA
ATGAACTAGTCCGTAACTTGAAAGTATTTCGATTTCTTGGCTTTATATATCTTGTGGAAAGGACGAGGGA
GGTGTTACCATGTATCTTGCACGCGTTAAGTCGACAATCAACCTCTGGATTACAAAATTTGTGAAAGATT
GACTGGTATTCTTAACTATGTTGCTCCTTTTACGCTATGTGGATACGCTGCTTTAATGCCTTTGTATCAT
GCTATTGCTTCCCGTATGGCTTTCATTTTCTCCTCCTTGTATAAATCCTGGTTGCTGTCTCTTTATGAGG
AGTTGTGGCCCGTTGTCAGGCAACGTGGCGTGGTGTGCACTGTGTTTGCTGACGCAACCCCCACTGGTTG
GGGCATTGCCACCACCTGTCAGCTCCTTTCCGGGACTTTCGCTTTCCCCCTCCCTATTGCCACGGCGGAA
CTCATCGCCGCCTGCCTTGCCCGCTGCTGGACAGGGGCTCGGCTGTTGGGCACTGACAATTCCGTGGTGT
TGTCGGGGAAATCATCGTCCTTTCCTTGGCTGCTCGCCTGTGTTGCCACCTGGATTCTGCGCGGGACGTC
CTTCTGCTACGTCCCTTCGGCCCTCAATCCAGCGGACCTTCCTTCCCGCGGCCTGCTGCCGGCTCTGCGG
CCTCTTCCGCGTCTTCGCCTTCGCCCTCAGACGAGTCGGATCTCCCTTTGGGCCGCCTCCCCGCGTCGAC
TTTAAGACCAATGACTTACAAGGCAGCTGTAGATCTTAGCCACTTTTTAAAAGAAAAGGGGGGACTGGAA
GGGCTAATTCACTCCCAACGAAGACAAGATCTGCTTTTTGCTTGTACTGGGTCTCTCTGGTTAGACCAGA
TCTGAGCCTGGGAGCTCTCTGGCTAACTAGGGAACCCACTGCTTAAGCCTCAATAAAGCTTGCCTTGAGT
GCTTCAAGTAGTGTGTGCCCGTCTGTTGTGTGACTCTGGTAACTAGAGATCCCTCAGACCCTTTTAGTCA
GTGTGGAAAATCTCTAGCAGTACGTATAGTAGTTCATGTCATCTTATTATTCAGTATTTATAACTTGCAA
AGAAATGAATATCAGAGAGTGAGAGGAACTTGTTTATTGCAGCTTATAATGGTTACAAATAAAGCAATAG
CATCACAAATTTCACAAATAAAGCATTTTTTTCACTGCATTCTAGTTGTGGTTTGTCCAAACTCATCAAT
GTATCTTATCATGTCTGGCTCTAGCTATCCCGCCCCTAACTCCGCCCATCCCGCCCCTAACTCCGCCCAG
TTCCGCCCATTCTCCGCCCCATGGCTGACTAATTTTTTTTATTTATGCAGAGGCCGAGGCCGCCTCGGCC
TCTGAGCTATTCCAGAAGTAGTGAGGAGGCTTTTTTGGAGGCCTAGGGACGTACCCAATTCGCCCTATAG
TGAGTCGTATTACGCGCGCTCACTGGCCGTCGTTTTACAACGTCGTGACTGGGAAAACCCTGGCGTTACC
CAACTTAATCGCCTTGCAGCACATCCCCCTTTCGCCAGCTGGCGTAATAGCGAAGAGGCCCGCACCGATC
GCCCTTCCCAACAGTTGCGCAGCCTGAATGGCGAATGGG
[124 nt withheld, positions 8930-9053]
C
[91 nt withheld, positions 9055-9145]
A
[49 nt withheld, positions 9147-9195]
CCTTTGACGTTGGAGTCCACGTTCTTT
[37 nt withheld, positions 9223-9259]
ACCCTATCTCGGTCTATTCTTTTGATTTATAAGGGATTTTGCCGATTTCGGCCTATTGGTTAAAAAATGA
GCTGATTTAACAAAAATTTAACGCGAATTTTAACAAAATATTAACGCTTACAATTTAGGTGGCACTTTTC
GGGGAAATGTGCGCGGAACCCCTATTTGTTTATTTTTCTAAATACATTCAAATATGTATCCGCTCATGAG
ACAATAACCCTGATAAATGCTTCAATAATATTGAAAAAGGAAGAGTATGAGTATTCAACATTTCCGTGTC
GCCCTTATTCCCTTTTTTGCGGCATTTTGCCTTCCTGTTTTTGCTCACCCAGAAACGCTGGTGAAAGTAA
AAGATGCTGAAGATCAGTTGGGTGCACGAGTGGGTTACATCGAACTGGATCTCAACAGCGGTAAGATCCT
TGAGAGTTTTCGCCCCGAAGAACGTTTTCCAATGATGAGCACTTTTAAAGTTCTGCTATGTGGCGCGGTA
TTATCCCGTATTGACGCCGGGCAAGAGCAACTCGGTCGCCGCATACACTATTCTCAGAATGACTTGGTTG
AGTACTCACCAGTCACAGAAAAGCATCTTACGGATGGCATGACAGTAAGAGAATTATGCAGTGCTGCCAT
AACCATGAGTGATAACACTGCGGCCAACTTACTTCTGACAACGATCGGAGGACCGAAGGAGCTAACCGCT
TTTTTGCACAACATGGGGGATCATGTAACTCGCCTTGATCGTTGGGAACCGGAGCTGAATGAAGCCATAC
CAAACGACGAGCGTGACACCACGATGCCTGTAGCAATGGCAACAACGTTGCGCAAACTATTAACTGGCGA
ACTACTTACTCTAGCTTCCCGGCAACAATTAATAGACTGGATGGAGGCGGATAAAGTTGCAGGACCACTT
CTGCGCTCGGCCCTTCCGGCTGGCTGGTTTATTGCTGATAAATCTGGAGCCGGTGAGCGTGGGTCTCGCG
GTATCATTGCAGCACTGGGGCCAGATGGTAAGCCCTCCCGTATCGTAGTTATCTACACGACGGGGAGTCA
GGCAACTATGGATGAACGAAATAGACAGATCGCTGAGATAGGTGCCTCACTGATTAAGCATTGGTAACTG
TCAGACCAAGTTTACTCATATATACTTTAGATTGATTTAAAACTTCATTTTTAATTTAAAAGGATCTAGG
TGAAGATCCTTTTTGATAATCTCATGACCAAAATCCCTTAACGTGAGTTTTCGTTCCACTGAGCGTCAGA
CCCCGTAGAAAAGATCAAAGGATCTTCTTGAGATCCTTTTTTTCTGCGCGTAATCTGCTGCTTGCAAACA
AAAAAACCACCGCTACCAGCGGTGGTTTGTTTGCCGGATCAAGAGCTACCAACTCTTTTTCCGAAGGTAA
CTGGCTTCAGCAGAGCGCAGATACCAAATACTGTTCTTCTAGTGTAGCCGTAGTTAGGCCACCACTTCAA
GAACTCTGTAGCACCGCCTACATACCTCGCTCTGCTAATCCTGTTACCAGTGGCTGCTGCCAGTGGCGAT
AAGTCGTGTCTTACCGGGTTGGACTCAAGACGATAGTTACCGGATAAGGCGCAGCGGTCGGGCTGAACGG
GGGGTTCGTGCACACAGCCCAGCTTGGAGCGAACGACCTACACCGAACTGAGATACCTACAGCGTGAGCT
ATGAGAAAGCGCCACGCTTCCCGAAGGGAGAAAGGCGGACAGGTATCCGGTAAGCGGCAGGGTCGGAACA
GGAGAGCGCACGAGGGAGCTTCCAGGGGGAAACGCCTGGTATCTTTATAGTCCTGTCGGGTTTCGCCACC
TCTGACTTGAGCGTCGATTTTTGTGATGCTCGTCAGGGGGGCGGAGCCTATGGAAAAACGCCAGCAACGC
GGCCTTTTTACGGTTCCTGGCCTTTTGCTGGCCTTTTGCTCACATGTTCTTTCCTGCGTTATCCCCTGAT
TCTGTGGATAACCGTATTACCGCCTTTGAGTGAGCTGATACCGCTCGCCGCAGCCGAACGACCGAGCGCA
GCGAGTCAGTGAGCGAGGAAGCGGAAGAGCGCCCAATACGCAAACCGCCTCTCCCCGCGCGTTGGCCGAT
TCATTAATGCAGCTGGCACGACAGGTTTCCCGACTGGAAAGCGGGCAGTGAGCGCAACGCAATTAATGTG
AGTTAGCTCACTCATTAGGCACCCCAGGCTTTACACTTTATGCTTCCGGCTCGTATGTTGTGTGGAATTG
TGAGCGGATAACAATTTCACACAGGAAACAGCTATGACCATGATTACGCCAAGCGCGCAATTAACCCTCA
CTAAAGGGAACAAAAGCTGGAGCTGCAAGC
