>Addgene plasmid #143409 | TFORF0512 | depositor partial sequence | sequence record 282365 | Insert
ACCGCCACCATGCCGAGGAGGAAGCAGCAGGCCCCCCGGCGCTCGGCAGCTTATGTTCCTGAGGAAGAAT
TGAAGGCAGCAGAAATAGATGAAGAGCACGTGGAGGATGACGGGCTGTCTTTGGACATTCAGGAAAGTGA
GTACATGTGCAATGAAGAGACGGAGATCAAAGAGGCGCAGAGCTACCAGAACTCCCCAGTCAGCTCTGCG
ACTAACCAGGACGCCGGCTACGGGTCGCCCTTCAGTGAGAGCAGCGACCAGCTAGCCCATTTCAAAGGCT
CTTCCTCTCGAGAAGAGAAGGAGGATCCGCAGTGTCCCGACAGCGTCTCGTACCCCCAGGACAGCCTGGC
ACAGATCAAAGCTGTGTATGCAAACTTGTTCTCCGAGTCCTGCTGGTCCAGCTTAGCTCTGGATTTAAAG
AAGTCGGGTTCCACCACCAGCACCAACGATGCCAGCCAGAAGGAGAGCTCCGCCCCCACCCCCACACCCC
CCACCTGCCCCGTCAGCACCACTGGCCCCACCACGAGCACGCCCAGCACCAGCTGCAGCTCCAGCACCAG
CCACAGCAGTACCACCAGTACCAGCAGCAGCTCCGGGTACGACTGGCACCAGGCTGCACTGGCCAAGACG
CTGCAGCAGACGTCCTCGTATGGGCTGCTTCCTGAGCCCAGCCTGTTCAGCACCGTGCAGCTCTACCGCC
AGAACAACAAGCTCTACGGCTCCGTCTTCACGGGCGCCAGCAAGTTCCGGTGCAAAGACTGCAGTGCCGC
GTACGACACGCTGGTGGAACTGACGGTGCACATGAACGAGACAGGCCACTACCGTGACGACAACAGGGAC
AAGGACTCCGAGAAGACCAAGAGGTGGTCCAAGCCCAGGAAGCGCTCCCTGATGGAGATGGAGGGGAAGG
AGGATGCCCAGAAGGTGCTGAAGTGCATGTACTGTGGACACTCCTTTGAGTCCTTGCAGGACCTCAGCGT
CCACATGATCAAAACCAAGCATTACCAGAAAGTGCCTCTGAAGGAGCCAGTGCCAGCCATCACCAAACTG
GTCCCCTCCACCAAAAAGCGGGCGCTTCAGGACCTGGCGCCCCCCTGCTCCCCTGAGCCAGCAGGAATGG
CCGCAGAGGTGGCCCTGAGTGAGTCAGCCAAGGATCAGAAAGCAGCGAACCCGTACGTCACGCCCAATAA
CCGCTATGGCTACCAGAATGGCGCCAGCTACACCTGGCAGTTTGAGGCCCGCAAGGCGCAGATCCTCAAG
TGCATGGAGTGTGGCAGCTCCCACGACACGCTGCAGCAGCTCACCGCCCACATGATGGTCACCGGGCACT
TCCTGAAAGTGACCACCTCGGCTTCTAAGAAGGGCAAGCAGTTGGTGCTGGACCCTGTGGTGGAAGAGAA
GATCCAGTCCATCCCACTACCGCCCACCACCCACACGCGGCTGCCGGCCTCCAGCATCAAAAAGCAGCCC
GACTCTCCCGCGGGGTCCACGACTTCTGAAGAAAAGAAAGAGCCAGAGAAGGAGAAGCCGCCTGTGGCTG
GCGACGCGGAGAAGATCAAGGAGGAGAGTGAGGACAGCTTGGAGAAATTTGAGCCCAGCACCCTGTACCC
GTACCTGCGTGAGGAGGACCTGGACGACAGCCCCAAGGGAGGGCTGGACATTCTCAAGTCCCTGGAGAAT
ACCGTCTCCACGGCCATTAGCAAAGCTCAGAATGGTGCGCCCTCATGGGGTGGCTACCCCAGCATCCATG
CAGCCTACCAGCTCCCGGGCACCGTGAAGCCACTGCCGGCGGCCGTGCAGAGCGTGCAGGTGCAGCCGTC
CTATGCTGGCGGCGTGAAGTCGCTGTCTTCCGCCGAGCACAACGCCCTCCTGCACTCCCCAGGGAGCCTC
ACGCCCCCACCGCACAAGAGCAACGTGTCTGCCATGGAGGAGCTGGTGGAGAAGGTCACGGGCAAGGTCA
ACATCAAGAAGGAGGAGAGACCCCCTGAGAAGGAGAAGAGCTCCCTGGCCAAGGCTGCGTCCCCCATAGC
AAAAGAGAATAAAGATTTCCCGAAAACGGAGGAAGTCAGCGGCAAACCACAGAAGAAGGGCCCTGAGGCC
GAGACTGGGAAGGCCAAAAAGGAGGGACCGCTGGACGTTCACACCCCAAATGGCACAGAGCCTCTCAAAG
CAAAGGTCACCAACGGCTGTAACAACCTGGGGATCATCATGGACCACTCACCGGAGCCTTCCTTCATCAA
CCCGCTGAGCGCTTTGCAGTCCATCATGAACACCCACCTGGGCAAGGTGTCCAAGCCCGTGAGTCCCTCG
CTGGACCCGCTGGCGATGCTGTACAAGATCAGCAACAGCATGCTGGACAAGCCGGTGTACCCCGCCACCC
CTGTGAAGCAGGCCGATGCCATCGACCGCTACTATTATGAAAACAGCGACCAGCCCATTGACTTAACCAA
GTCCAAGAACAAGCCGCTGGTGTCCAGCGTGGCTGATTCGGTGGCATCACCTCTGCGGGAGAGCGCACTC
ATGGACATCTCCGACATGGTGAAAAACCTCACAGGCCGCCTGACGCCCAAGTCCTCCACGCCCTCCACAG
TTTCAGAGAAGTCCGATGCTGATGGCAGCAGCTTTGAGGAGGCGTTGGACGAGCTGTCACCGGTCCACAA
GAGGAAGGGCCGGCAGTCCAACTGGAACCCGCAGCACCTTCTCATCCTGCAGGCCCAGTTCGCCTCGAGC
TTGCGGGAGACCACAGAGGGCAAGTACATCATGTCGGACTTGGGCCCGCAGGAGAGGGTGCACATCTCGA
AGTTTACTGGGCTCTCCATGACCACCATCAGCCACTGGCTGGCCAATGTGAAGTACCAGTTGAGGAGGAC
AGGGGGAACGAAATTCCTAAAGAACCTGGACACAGGGCATCCTGTTTTCTTTTGCAACGATTGTGCCTCT
CAGTTCAGAACTGCTTCTACATACATAAGTCATTTGGAGACACACTTGGGCTTCAGCCTGAAGGATCTCT
CCAAGCTGCCACTCAATCAGATTCAAGAACAGCAGAATGTTTCGAAAGTCCTCACCAACAAAACTCTGGG
CCCACTGGGGGCCACCGAGGAAGACTTGGGCTCCACATTCCAATGTAAGCTCTGCAACCGGACTTTTGCG
AGCAAGCACGCAGTCAAACTGCACCTTAGTAAGACCCACGGCAAGTCTCCCGAGGACCACCTGATCTATG
TGACTGAGTTGGAGAAACAGTAGTAATGAACTAGTCCGTAACTTGAAAGTATTTCGATTTCTTGGCTTTA
TATATCTTGTGGAAAGGACGAGGGAGGTGTTACCATGTATCTTGC
