>Addgene plasmid #143409 | TFORF0512 | depositor partial sequence | sequence record 282366 | Barcode
GGGAGGTGTTACCATGTATCTTGC
